>Addgene plasmid #26156 | pMV306hsp+FFluc | depositor full sequence | sequence record 12284 | Author sequence
GCTAGAGCCGTGAACGACAGGGCGAACGCCAGCCCGCCGACGGCGAGGGTTCCGACCGCTGCAACTCCCG
GTGCAACCTTGTCCCGGTCTATTCTCTTCACTGCACCAGCTCCAATCTGGTGTGAATGCCCCTCGTCTGT
TCGCGCAGGCGGGGGGCTCTATTCGTTTGTCAGCATCGAAAGTAGCCAGATCAGGGATGCGTTGCAACCG
CGTATGCCCAGGTCAGAAGAGTCGCACAAGAGTTGCAGACCCCTGGAAAGAAAAATGGCCAGAGGGCGAA
AACACCCTCTGACCAGCGGAGCGGGCGACGGGAATCGAACCCGCGTAGCTAGTTTGGAAGAATGGGTGTC
TGCCGACCACATATATGGGCCGGTCAAGATAGGTTTTTACCCCCTCTCGGCTGCATCCTCTAAGTGGAAA
GAAATTGCAGGTCGTAGAAGCGCGTTGAAGCCTGAGAGTTGCACAGGAGTTGCAACCCGGTAGCCTTGTT
CACGACGAGAGGAGACCTAGTTGGCACGTCGCGGATGGGGATCGCTGAAGACTCAGCGCAGCGGGAGGAT
CCAAGCCTCATACGTCAACCCGCAGGACGGTGTGAGGTACTACGCGCTGCAGACCTACGACAACAAGATG
GACGCCGAAGCCTGGCTCGCGGGCGAGAAGCGGCTCATCGAGATGGAGACCTGGACCCCTCCACAGGACC
GGGCGAAGAAGGCAGCCGCCAGCGCCATCACGCTGGAGGAGTACACCCGGAAGTGGCTCGTGGAGCGCGA
CCTCGCAGACGGCACCAGGGATCTGTACAGCGGGCACGCGGAGCGCCGCATCTACCCGGTGCTAGGTGAA
GTGGCGGTCACAGAGATGACGCCAGCTCTGGTGCGTGCGTGGTGGGCCGGGATGGGTAGGAAGCACCCGA
CTGCCCGCCGGCATGCCTACAACGTCCTCCGGGCGGTGATGAACACAGCGGTCGAGGACAAGCTGATCGC
AGAGAACCCGTGCCGGATCGAGCAGAAGGCAGCCGATGAGCGCGACGTAGAGGCGCTGACGCCTGAGGAG
CTGGACATCGTCGCCGCTGAGATCTTCGAGCACTACCGGATCGCGGCATACATCCTGGCGTGGACGAGCC
TCCGGTTCGGAGAGCTGATCGAGCTTCGCCGCAAGGACATCGTGGACGACGGCATGACGATGAAGCTCCG
GGTGCGCCGTGGCGCTTCCCGCGTGGGGAACAAGATCGTCGTTGGCAACGCCAAGACCGTCCGGTCGAAG
CGTCCTGTGACGGTTCCGCCTCACGTCGCGGAGATGATCCGAGCGCACATGAAGGACCGTACGAAGATGA
ACAAGGGCCCCGAGGCATTCCTGGTGACCACGACGCAGGGCAACCGGCTGTCGAAGTCCGCGTTCACCAA
GTCGCTGAAGCGTGGCTACGCCAAGATCGGTCGGCCGGAACTCCGCATCCACGACCTCCGCGCTGTCGGC
GCTACGTTCGCCGCTCAGGCAGGTGCGACGACCAAGGAGCTGATGGCCCGTCTCGGTCACACGACTCCTA
GGATGGCGATGAAGTACCAGATGGCGTCTGAGGCCCGCGACGAGGCTATCGCTGAGGCGATGTCCAAGCT
GGCCAAGACCTCCTGAAACGCAAAAAGCCCCCCTCCCAAGGACACTGAGTCCTAAAGAGGGGGGTTTCTT
GTCAGTACGCGAAGAACCACGCCTGGCCGCGAGCGCCAGCACCGCCGCTCTGTGCGGAGACCTGGGCACC
AGCCCCGCCGCCGCCAGGAGCATTGCCGTTCCCGCCAGCTAGCAACAAAGCGACGTTGTGTCTCAAAATC
TCTGATGTTACATTGCACAAGATAAAAATATATCATCATGAACAATAAAACTGTCTGCTTACATAAACAG
TAATACAAGGGGTGTTATGAGCCATATTCAACGGGAAACGTCTTGCTCGAGGCCGCGATTAAATTCCAAC
ATGGATGCTGATTTATATGGGTATAAATGGGCTCGCGATAATGTCGGGCAATCAGGTGCGACAATCTATC
GCTTGTATGGGAAGCCCCATGCGCCAGAGTTGTTTCTGAAACATGGCAAAGGTAGCGTTGCCAATGATGT
TACAGATGAGATGGTCAGACTAAACTGGCTGACGGAATTTATGCCTCTTCCGACCATCAAGCATTTTATC
CGTACTCCTGATGATGCATGGTTACTCACCACTGCGATCCCCGGGAAAACAGCATTCCAGGTATTAGAAG
AATATCCTGATTCAGGTGAAAATATTGTTGATGCGCTGGCAGTGTTCCTGCGCCGGTTGCATTCGATTCC
TGTTTGTAATTGTCCTTTTAACAGCGATCGCGTATTTCGTCTCGCTCAGGCGCAATCACGAATGAATAAC
GGTTTGGTTGATGCGAGTGATTTTGATGACGAGCGTAATGGCTGGCCTGTTGAACAAGTCTGGAAAGAAA
TGCATAATCTTTTGCCATTCTCACCGGATTCAGTCGTCACTCATGGTGATTTCTCACTTGATAACCTTAT
TTTTGACGAGGGGAAATTAATAGGTTGTATTGATGTTGGACGAGTCGGAATCGCAGACCGATACCAGGAT
CTTGCCATCCTATGGAACTGCCTCGGTGAGTTTTCTCCTTCATTACAGAAACGGCTTTTTCAAAAATATG
GTATTGATAATCCTGATATGAATAAATTGCAGTTTCATTTGATGCTCGATGAGTTTTTCTAATCAGAATT
GGTTAATTGGTTGTAACACTGGCAGAGCATTACGCTGACTTGACGGGACGGCGGCTTTGTTGAATAAATC
GAACTTTTGCTGAGTTGAAGGATCAGATCACGCATCTTCCCGACAACGCAGACCGTTCCGTGGCAAAGCA
AAAGTTCAAAATCACCAACTGGTCCACCTACAACAAAGCTCTCATCAACCGTGGCTCCCTCACTTTCTGG
CTGGATGATGGGGCGATTCAGGCCTGGTATGAGTCAGCAACACCTTCTTCACGAGGCAGACCTCACTAGT
TCCACTGAGCGTCAGACCCCGTAGAAAAGATCAAAGGATCTTCTTGAGATCCTTTTTTTCTGCGCGTAAT
CTGCTGCTTGCAAACAAAAAAACCACCGCTACCAGCGGTGGTTTGTTTGCCGGATCAAGAGCTACCAACT
CTTTTTCCGAAGGTAACTGGCTTCAGCAGAGCGCAGATACCAAATACTGTCCTTCTAGTGTAGCCGTAGT
TAGGCCACCACTTCAAGAACTCTGTAGCACCGCCTACATACCTCGCTCTGCTAATCCTGTTACCAGTGGC
TGCTGCCAGTGGCGATAAGTCGTGTCTTACCGGGTTGGACTCAAGACGATAGTTACCGGATAAGGCGCAG
CGGTCGGGCTGAACGGGGGGTTCGTGCACACAGCCCAGCTTGGAGCGAACGACCTACACCGAACTGAGAT
ACCTACAGCGTGAGCATTGAGAAAGCGCCACGCTTCCCGAAGGGAGAAAGGCGGACAGGTATCCGGTAAG
CGGCAGGGTCGGAACAGGAGAGCGCACGAGGGAGCTTCCAGGGGGAAACGCCTGGTATCTTTATAGTCCT
GTCGGGTTTCGCCACCTCTGACTTGAGCGTCGATTTTTGTGATGCTCGTCAGGGGGGCGGAGCCTATGGA
AAAACGCCAGCAACGCGGCCTTTTTACGGTTCCTGGCCTTTTGCTGGCCTTTTGCTCACATGTTCTTTCC
TGCGTTATCCCCTGATTCTGTGGATAACCGTATTACCGCCTTTGAGTGAGCTGATACCGCTCGCCGCAGC
CGAACGACCGAGCGCAACGCGTGCGGCCGCTCTAGAGGTGACCACAACGACGCGCCCGCTTTGATCGGGG
ACGTCTGCGGCCGACCATTTACGGGTCTTGTTGTCGTTGGCGGTCATGGGCCGAACATACTCACCCGGAT
CGGAGGGCCGAGGACAAGGTCGAACGAGGGGCATGACCCGGTGCGGGGCTTCTTGCACTCGGCATAGGCG
AGTGCTAAGAATAACGTTGGCACTCGCGACCGGTGAGTCGTAGGTCGGGACGGTGAGGCCAGGCCCGTCG
TCGCAGCGAGTGGCAGCGAGGACAACTTGAGCCGTCCGTCGCGGGCACTGCGCCCGGCCAGCGTAAGTAG
CGGGGTTGCCGTCACCCGGTGACCCCCGGTTTCATCCCCGATCCGGAGGAATCACTTCGCAATGGCCAAG
ACAATTGCGGATCCCCCGGGCTGCAGGAATTCGGATCCAGAAGGAGAAGTACCGATGGAAGATGCGAAGA
ACATCAAGAAAGGCCCAGCGCCGTTCTACCCGCTGGAGGACGGCACCGCCGGTGAACAGCTGCACAAGGC
GATGAAACGCTACGCGTTGGTCCCCGGCACCATCGCCTTCACCGATGCGCACATCGAGGTCAACATCACC
TACGCGGAATACTTCGAGATGTCCGTGCGCCTGGCCGAGGCCATGAAGCGCTACGGGCTGAACACCAATC
ATCGCATCGTGGTGTGTAGCGAAAATTCGCTGCAGTTCTTCATGCCGGTGCTGGGCGCGTTGTTCATCGG
CGTGGCGGTGGCCCCGGCGAACGACATCTACAACGAACGCGAGCTGCTGAACTCCATGAACATCTCGCAA
CCGACGGTGGTGTTCGTGTCGAAGAAAGGGCTGCAGAAGATCCTGAACGTCCAGAAGAAGCTCCCAATCA
TTCAGAAGATCATTATCATGGACAGCAAGACGGATTATCAGGGCTTCCAGTCCATGTACACCTTCGTCAC
GTCCCACTTGCCGCCGGGCTTTAATGAGTATGATTTCGTGCCAGAATCGTTCGATCGTGACAAGACCATC
GCGTTGATCATGAACTCGTCGGGCTCCACCGGCCTGCCGAAGGGCGTGGCCCTCCCGCACCGGACCGCGT
GCGTCCGCTTCTCGCACGCCCGGGACCCAATCTTTGGCAATCAGATTATCCCGGACACGGCCATCTTGAG
CGTCGTCCCGTTTCATCACGGTTTCGGCATGTTCACCACCTTGGGCTACCTGATCTGTGGCTTCCGGGTC
GTGCTCATGTACCGTTTCGAGGAAGAGCTGTTCTTGCGTAGCCTGCAAGACTACAAGATCCAAAGCGCCC
TGTTGGTCCCGACGCTGTTCTCGTTCTTCGCGAAAAGCACCTTGATCGACAAGTACGACTTGTCGAATCT
GCACGAGATCGCGTCGGGTGGTGCGCCCCTGAGCAAAGAGGTGGGCGAGGCCGTGGCGAAGCGGTTCCAC
CTCCCGGGTATCCGCCAGGGATACGGCCTGACCGAGACGACGTCCGCGATCCTCATCACCCCGGAGGGCG
ACGACAAGCCAGGTGCCGTGGGCAAGGTCGTGCCGTTTTTCGAAGCGAAGGTCGTGGACCTGGACACCGG
AAAGACGCTGGGCGTGAACCAGCGCGGGGAACTGTGCGTGCGCGGTCCGATGATCATGTCCGGTTATGTG
AATAACCCGGAGGCGACCAATGCGCTCATCGATAAAGATGGCTGGTTGCACTCGGGCGACATCGCCTACT
GGGACGAAGATGAGCATTTCTTCATCGTGGACCGTTTGAAGAGCCTCATCAAGTATAAGGGTTACCAGGT
GGCCCCAGCGGAATTGGAAAGCATTCTGCTCCAGCACCCGAACATCTTCGACGCGGGAGTCGCCGGCCTC
CCGGACGATGATGCCGGCGAACTGCCAGCGGCCGTGGTCGTCCTGGAGCACGGAAAGACGATGACCGAAA
AGGAGATCGTGGACTACGTCGCCTCGCAGGTGACCACCGCGAAAAAGCTGCGTGGCGGGGTCGTCTTTGT
GGACGAAGTGCCGAAAGGGTTGACCGGAAAGTTGGACGCCCGGAAGATCCGTGAAATCTTGATCAAAGCG
AAGAAAGGAGGCAAGTGACTCTAGAGTCGACGTAGTTAACTAGCGTACGATCGACTGCCAGGCATCAAAT
AAAACGAAAGGCTCAGTCGAAAGACTGGGCCTTTCGTTTTATCTGTTGTTTGTCCGGCCATCATGGCCGC
GGTGATCA
Features (pLannotate 1.2.2; 9 found; start..end, strand, type, name):
    511..1623    +  CDS            33: VINT_BPML5 - Also known as int. Protein inferred from homology: Swiss-Prot protein existence level 3. Integrase is necessary for integration of the phage into the host genome by site-specific recombination. From Mycobacterium phage L5 (Mycobacteriophage L5).
   1685..1789    -  CDS            32 (fragment): VG32_BPML5 - Protein predicted: Swiss-Prot protein existence level 4. From Mycobacterium phage L5 (Mycobacteriophage L5).
   1907..2722    +  CDS            KanR: aminoglycoside phosphotransferase; aph(3')-Ia; confers resistance to kanamycin in bacteria or G418 (Geneticin®) in eukaryotes
   2863..3006    +  CDS            TRA2_ECOLX (fragment): Protein predicted: Swiss-Prot protein existence level 4. Required for transposition of transposon Tn903. From Escherichia coli.
   3054..3642    +  rep_origin     ori: high-copy-number ColE1/pMB1/pBR322/pUC origin of replication
   4209..4233    +  misc_feature   MCS (fragment): pBluescript multiple cloning site
   4255..5895    +  CDS            LUCI_PHOPY: Experimental evidence at protein level: Swiss-Prot protein existence level 1. Produces green light with a wavelength of 562 nm. From Photinus pyralis (Common eastern firefly) (Lampyris pyralis).
   5946..5992    +  terminator     rrnB T1 terminator: transcription terminator T1 from the E. coli rrnB gene
   6025..98      -  CDS            34.1 (fragment) (across the origin): VG341_BPMD2 - Protein predicted: Swiss-Prot protein existence level 4. Putative excisionase. From Mycobacterium phage D29 (Mycobacteriophage D29).
