[The description below was written by a language model from this plasmid's Addgene catalogue record and pLannotate feature annotations shown in this document.]
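Description:
pMV306hsp+FFluc is a bacterial expression plasmid built on the pMV306hsp backbone, an integrating E. coli–mycobacteria shuttle vector. The annotated 6,028 nt depositor sequence carries the integrase gene of mycobacteriophage L5, flanked by small fragments of neighbouring phage genes. This integrase mediates site-specific recombination into the host chromosome, so the construct is maintained in mycobacteria as an integrated copy rather than by a mycobacterial replication origin, and none is annotated. In E. coli it replicates from a ColE1/pMB1-type origin. The feature tool labels this origin generically as high-copy, whereas the catalogue entry lists the plasmid as low copy. Selection in both hosts relies on the Tn903-derived aph(3')-Ia kanamycin resistance gene, next to which a remnant of the transposon's transposition gene is also detected.

The payload is the Photinus pyralis firefly luciferase gene (FFluc), codon-optimised for mycobacteria and lacking its last three amino acids, inserted between EcoRI and SalI sites that both remain intact. The luciferase coding sequence lies just downstream of a multiple cloning site fragment and is followed by the E. coli rrnB T1 transcription terminator. No promoter is annotated in the feature table. The "hsp" in the backbone name suggests a mycobacterial heat-shock promoter upstream of the cloning site, but the record does not state this explicitly.

According to the associated publication, the construct was made as part of an effort to optimise bioluminescent reporters for mycobacteria. It provides stable, chromosomally integrated luciferase expression, with light output dependent on added luciferin substrate.
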