Addgene plasmid #26156: pMV306hsp+FFluc
Depositing lab: Brian Robertson & Siouxsie Wiles. Depositing organization: Imperial College London. Publication: Optimisation of bioluminescent reporters for use with mycobacteria. Andreu N, Zelmer A, Fletcher T, Elkington PT, Ward TH, Ripoll J, Parish T, Bancroft GJ, Schaible U, Robertson BD, Wiles S. PLoS One. 2010 May 24;5(5):e10777. 10.1371/journal.pone.0010777 PubMed 20520722.
Backbone
  Vector backbone: pMV306hsp
  Backbone size w/o insert (bp): 4373
  Vector type: Bacterial Expression
Growth in bacteria
  Bacterial resistance: Kanamycin, 50 μg/mL
  Growth temperature: 37°C
  Growth strain: DH5alpha
  Copy number: Low Copy
Gene/Insert
  Gene/Insert name: Firefly luciferase (alt names: FFluc; Luc)
  Species: Photinus pyralis
  Insert size (bp): 1691
  Mutation: Firefly luciferase gene codon optimised for mycobacteria. Lacks the last 3aa
  Cloning method: Restriction Enzyme; 5′ cloning site EcoRI (not destroyed); 3′ cloning site SalI (not destroyed)
  Sequencing primers: 5′ agaataacgttggcactcgc
Resource information
  A portion of this plasmid was derived from a plasmid made by: Mycobacteria optimized firefly luciferase gene cloned from pJ246:17659 obtained from Jeff Cirillo (Texas A&M) and Kevin Francis (Caliper Life Sciences)
Terms and licenses: Academic/Nonprofit Terms; Industry Terms: Not Available to Industry
How to cite: pMV306hsp+FFluc was a gift from Brian Robertson & Siouxsie Wiles (Addgene plasmid # 26156 ; http://n2t.net/addgene:26156 ; RRID:Addgene_26156)
