>Addgene plasmid #26156 | pMV306hsp+FFluc | addgene partial sequence | sequence record 32207 | 26156 with pMV306-R
CGAGGGGCATTCACACCAGATTGGAGCTGGTGCAGTGAAGAGAATAGACCGGGACAAGGTTGCACCGGGA
GTTGCAGCGGTCGGAACCCTCGCCGTCGGCGGGCTGGCGTTCGCCCTGTCGTTCACGGCTCTAGCTGATC
ACCGCGGCCATGATGGCATAAAACGAAAGGCCCAGTCTTTCGACTGAGCCTTTCGTTTTATTTGATGCCT
GGCAGTCGATCGTACGCTAGTTAACTACGTCGACTCTAGAGTCACTTGCCTCCTTTCTTCGCTTTGATCA
AGATTTCACGGATCTTCCGGGCGTCCAACTTTCCGGTCAACCCTTTCGGCACTTCGTCCACAAAGACGAC
CCCGCCACGCAGCTTTTTCGCGGTGGTCACCTGCGAGGCGACGTAGTCCACGATCTCCTTTTCGGTCATC
GTCTTTCCGTGCTCCAGGACGACCACGGCCGCTGGCAGTTCGCCGGCATCATCGTCCGGGAGGCCGGCGA
CTCCCGCGTCGAAGATGTTCGGGTGCTGGAGCAGAATGCTTTCCAATTCCGCTGGGGCCACCTGGTAACC
CTTATACTTGATGAGGCTCTTCAAACGGTCCACGATGAAGAAATGCTCATCTTCGTCCCAGTAGGCGATG
TCGCCCGAGTGCAACCAGCCATCTTTATCGATGAGCGCATTGGTCGCCTCCGGGTTATTCACATAACCGG
ACATGATCATCGGACCGCGCACGCACAGTTCCCCGCGCTGGTTCACGCCCAGCGTCTTTCCGGTGTCCAG
GTCCACGACCTTCGCTTCGAAAAACGGCACGACCTTGCCCACGGCACCTGGCTTGTCGTCGCCCTCCGGG
GTGATGAGGATCGCGGACGTCGTCTCGGTCAGGCCGTATCCCTGGCGGATACCCGGGAGGTGGAACCGCT
TCGCCACGGCCTCGCCCACCTCTTTGCTC
