>Addgene plasmid #26156 | pMV306hsp+FFluc | addgene partial sequence | sequence record 32208 | 26156 with pBR322ori-F
CTTGAGCGTCGATTTTTGTGATGCTCGTCAGGGGGGCGGAGCCTATGGAAAAACGCCAGCAACGCGGCCT
TTTTACGGTTCCTGGCCTTTTGCTGGCCTTTTGCTCACATGTTCTTTCCTGCGTTATCCCCTGATTCTGT
GGATAACCGTATTACCGCCTTTGAGTGAGCTGATACCGCTCGCCGCAGCCGAACGACCGAGCGCAACGCG
TGCGGCCGCTCTAGACGGTGACCACAACGCGCCCGCTTTGATCGGGGACGTCTGCGGCCGACCATTTACG
GGTCTTGTTGTCGTTGGCGGTCATGGGCCGAACATACTCACCCGGATCGGAGGGCCGAGGACAAGGTCGA
ACGAGGGGCATGACCCGGTGCGGGGCTTCTTGCACTCGGCATAGGCGAGTGCTAAGAATAACGTTGGCAC
TCGCGACCGGTGAGTGCTAGGTCGGGACGGTGAGGCCAGGCCCGTCGTCGCAGCGAGTGGCAGCGAGGAC
AACTTGAGCCGTCCGTCGCGGGCACTGCGCCCGGCCAGCGTAAGTAGCGGGGTTGCCGTCACCCGGTGAC
CCCCGTTTCATCCCCGATCCGGAGGAATCACTTCGCAATGGCCAAGACAATTGCGGATCCCCCGGGCTGC
AGGAATTCGGATCCAGAAGGAGAAGTACCGATGGAAGATGCGAAGAACATCAAGAAAGGCCCAGCGCCGT
TCTACCCGCTGGAGGACGGCACCGCCGGTGAACAGCTGCACAAGGCGATGAAACGCTACGCGTTGGTCCC
CGGC
